>Addgene plasmid #101558 | pDONR221-ZNF233 | depositor full sequence | sequence record 191577 | Full Sequence
ATGACAAAATTCCAAGAGATGGTGACTTTTAAAGATGTGGCTGTTGTTTTCACGAGGGAAGAACTTGGCC
TCCTAGATTTGGCCCAAAGAAAGCTATACCAAGATGTAATGCTAGAAAATTTCAGGAACCTCCTCAGTGT
CGGATACCAGCCTTTTAAACTTGATGTAATCCTCCAGCTTGGAAAAGAAGACAAATTGAGGATGATGGAG
ACTGAAATCCAAGGAGATGGGTGTTCTGGCCATAAAAACCAAAATGAAATAGACACCCTCCAAGAAGTGA
GACTGAGATTCCTATCATATGAGGACCTAATCTGCTGGCAGATCTGGGAACAATTCACTTCAAAACTGAC
ATCAAACCAAGACCTGATAATAAACCTACAAGGAAAGAGATCGAAACTCCTGAAACAAGGAGACAGCCCG
TGCCAAGTCTGGACTGGTGAAAGCAGCCAAGTTTCAGAAGATGAGAATTATGTAATAAAACTCCAAGGTG
AATCGAGTAATTCGATAAAGAACCAAGAACTGCCCCTAAGGACGACCTGGGATTTCTGGAGGAAAATGTA
CCTCAGAGAGCCCCAAAATTACCAATCAAGGTGCCAACAAATAGATGTGAAGAATAAATTGTGTAAGTGT
GACCACTGTGTCAGACAGAGAATTGCCCACCAACATGATGACCATGGTGTCCATAAGAGAGAAAAGGCTT
TCAGCCATAATAACTGCGGGAAAGACTGTGTAAAAGAATCTTCCCAACACAGTATAATCCAAAGTGGAGA
ACAGACCAGTGATGAAAATGGGAAAGGTTTGAGTGTTGGTTCAAACCTAGAACTCCACCAACAATTACAC
CTGAGAGATAAACCCCATGTGAATGTTGAATACGGGAAAGGAATTGGATATTCGAGTGGTTTGCCGAGAC
ACCAGTGTTTCCATATTGGTGAAAAGTGTTACAGAAATGGAGATTCTGGAGAAGGATTTTCACAAGGATC
ACACCTCCAGCCCCACCAGAGAGTTTCAACTGGAGAAAACCTATACAGATGCCAAGTATATGCCAGAAGT
TCGAACCAAAACAGCTGCCTACCCAGCCATGAATTAACCCACCCAGGTGAAAAATTGTGCACATGTGGCA
GATGTGGTAAAGGTTTCCACCATTCCCTTGATTTTGATATACACTGTGTAGATTCGGCCGGTGAGAGGGC
ATGTAAATGTGATGTATATGATAAGGGTTTCAGCCAGACATCCCAATTACAGGCTCACCAGAGAGGCCAC
AGCAGAGATAAGACATATAAGTGGGAAGTGAGTGACAGGATTTTTAACAGGAACAGTGGTTTACACCAGA
GAGTACACACCGGAGAAAAGCCATATAAGTGTGAAGTATGTGATAAAGGTTTTTCGAAGGCATCGAACCT
CCAGGCCCATCAAAGAATCCATACTGGTGAGAAACCATATAAGTGTGATGTGTGTGATAAGAATTTTTCC
AGAAACAGCCATTTACAGGCACACCAGAGGGTCCACACAGGAGAAAAACCATATAAGTGTGATACGTGTG
GGAAAGATTTCAGCCAAATCAGCCACCTACAGGCCCACCAGAGAGTCCATAAAGGTGAGAAGCCATATAA
GTGTGAGACGTGCGGAAAAGGTTTTTCCCAATCATCCCATTTACAAGACCACCAACAAGTCCATACCGGA
GAGAACCCATATAAGTGTGATGTCTGTGGAAAAGGATTCAGCTGGAGCAGCCATCTCCAAGCACACCAAA
GGGTCCATACAGGAGAGAAACCATATAAATGTGAAGAGTGCAGAAAAGGTTTTATCTGGAATTCATACCT
CCATGTCCACCAGAGAATCCACACTGGAGAGAAGCCATATAAGTGCGGAATGTGTGGAAAGAGTTTTTCA
CAGACGAGCCACCTCCAAGCCCACCAAAGAGTCCACACCGGTGAAAAGCCGTATAAGTGTTTTGTATGTG
GGAAGGGTTTTTCAAAATCGAGCCTAAGCAGTGACAGTTCTGAATCACCATATACCCAGCTTTCTTGTAC
AAAGTTGGCATTATAAGAAAGCATTGCTTATCAATTTGTTGCAACGAACAGGTCACTATCAGTCAAAATA
AAATCATTATTTGCCATCCAGCTGATATCCCCTATAGTGAGTCGTATTACATGGTCATAGCTGTTTCCTG
GCAGCTCTGGCCCGTGTCTCAAAATCTCTGATGTTACATTGCACAAGATAAAAATATATCATCATGAACA
ATAAAACTGTCTGCTTACATAAACAGTAATACAAGGGGTGTTATGAGCCATATTCAACGGGAAACGTCGA
GGCCGCGATTAAATTCCAACATGGATGCTGATTTATATGGGTATAAATGGGCTCGCGATAATGTCGGGCA
ATCAGGTGCGACAATCTATCGCTTGTATGGGAAGCCCGATGCGCCAGAGTTGTTTCTGAAACATGGCAAA
GGTAGCGTTGCCAATGATGTTACAGATGAGATGGTCAGACTAAACTGGCTGACGGAATTTATGCCTCTTC
CGACCATCAAGCATTTTATCCGTACTCCTGATGATGCATGGTTACTCACCACTGCGATCCCCGGAAAAAC
AGCATTCCAGGTATTAGAAGAATATCCTGATTCAGGTGAAAATATTGTTGATGCGCTGGCAGTGTTCCTG
CGCCGGTTGCATTCGATTCCTGTTTGTAATTGTCCTTTTAACAGCGATCGCGTATTTCGTCTCGCTCAGG
CGCAATCACGAATGAATAACGGTTTGGTTGATGCGAGTGATTTTGATGACGAGCGTAATGGCTGGCCTGT
TGAACAAGTCTGGAAAGAAATGCATAAACTTTTGCCATTCTCACCGGATTCAGTCGTCACTCATGGTGAT
TTCTCACTTGATAACCTTATTTTTGACGAGGGGAAATTAATAGGTTGTATTGATGTTGGACGAGTCGGAA
TCGCAGACCGATACCAGGATCTTGCCATCCTATGGAACTGCCTCGGTGAGTTTTCTCCTTCATTACAGAA
ACGGCTTTTTCAAAAATATGGTATTGATAATCCTGATATGAATAAATTGCAGTTTCATTTGATGCTCGAT
GAGTTTTTCTAATCAGAATTGGTTAATTGGTTGTAACACTGGCAGAGCATTACGCTGACTTGACGGGACG
GCGCAAGCTCATGACCAAAATCCCTTAACGTGAGTTACGCGTCGTTCCACTGAGCGTCAGACCCCGTAGA
AAAGATCAAAGGATCTTCTTGAGATCCTTTTTTTCTGCGCGTAATCTGCTGCTTGCAAACAAAAAAACCA
CCGCTACCAGCGGTGGTTTGTTTGCCGGATCAAGAGCTACCAACTCTTTTTCCGAAGGTAACTGGCTTCA
GCAGAGCGCAGATACCAAATACTGTTCTTCTAGTGTAGCCGTAGTTAGGCCACCACTTCAAGAACTCTGT
AGCACCGCCTACATACCTCGCTCTGCTAATCCTGTTACCAGTGGCTGCTGCCAGTGGCGATAAGTCGTGT
CTTACCGGGTTGGACTCAAGACGATAGTTACCGGATAAGGCGCAGCGGTCGGGCTGAACGGGGGGTTCGT
GCACACAGCCCAGCTTGGAGCGAACGACCTACACCGAACTGAGATACCTACAGCGTGAGCTATGAGAAAG
CGCCACGCTTCCCGAAGGGAGAAAGGCGGACAGGTATCCGGTAAGCGGCAGGGTCGGAACAGGAGAGCGC
ACGAGGGAGCTTCCAGGGGGAAACGCCTGGTATCTTTATAGTCCTGTCGGGTTTCGCCACCTCTGACTTG
AGCGTCGATTTTTGTGATGCTCGTCAGGGGGGCGGAGCCTATGGAAAAACGCCAGCAACGCGGCCTTTTT
ACGGTTCCTGGCCTTTTGCTGGCCTTTTGCTCACATGTTCTTTCCTGCGTTATCCCCTGATTCTGTGGAT
AACCGTATTACCGCCTTTGAGTGAGCTGATACCGCTCGCCGCAGCCGAACGACCGAGCGCAGCGAGTCAG
TGAGCGAGGAAGCGGAAGAGCGCCCAATACGCAAACCGCCTCTCCCCGCGCGTTGGCCGATTCATTAATG
CAGCTGGCACGACAGGTTTCCCGACTGGAAAGCGGGCAGTGAGCGCAACGCAATTAATACGCGTACCGCT
AGCCAGGAAGAGTTTGTAGAAACGCAAAAAGGCCATCCGTCAGGATGGCCTTCTGCTTAGTTTGATGCCT
GGCAGTTTATGGCGGGCGTCCTGCCCGCCACCCTCCGGGCCGTTGCTTCACAACGTTCAAATCCGCTCCC
GGCGGATTTGTCCTACTCAGGAGAGCGTTCACCGACAAACAACAGATAAAACGAAAGGCCCAGTCTTCCG
ACTGAGCCTTTCGTTTTATTTGATGCCTGGCAGTTCCCTACTCTCGCGTTAACGCTAGCATGGATGTTTT
CCCAGTCACGACGTTGTAAAACGACGGCCAGTCTTAAGCTCGGGCCCCAAATAATGATTTTATTTTGACT
GATAGTGACCTGTTCGTTGCAACAAATTGATGAGCAATGCTTTTTTATAATGCCAACTTTGTACAAAAAA
GCAGGCTTA
Features (pLannotate 1.2.2; 10 found; start..end, strand, type, name):
      1..1407    +  CDS            ZNF233 (fragment): ZN233_HUMAN - Experimental evidence at transcript level: Swiss-Prot protein existence level 2. May be involved in transcriptional regulation. From Homo sapiens (Human).
   2014..2113    -  protein_bind   attL2: mutant version of attL; recombination site for the Gateway® LR reaction LR Clonase™
   2131..2149    -  promoter       T7 promoter: promoter for bacteriophage T7 RNA polymerase
   2283..3092    +  CDS            KanR: aminoglycoside phosphotransferase; aph(3')-Ia; confers resistance to kanamycin in bacteria or G418 (Geneticin®) in eukaryotes
   3239..3827    +  rep_origin     ori: high-copy-number ColE1/pMB1/pBR322/pUC origin of replication
   4010..4102    +  CDS            lacI (fragment): lac repressor; lacI; The lac repressor binds to the lac operator to inhibit transcription in E. coli. This inhibition can be relieved by adding lactose or isopropyl-β-D-thiogalactopyranoside (IPTG).
   4157..4184    -  terminator     rrnB T2 terminator: transcription terminator T2 from the E. coli rrnB gene
   4316..4359    +  terminator     rrnB T1 terminator: Escherichia coli rrnB; transcription terminator T1 from the E. coli rrnB gene
   4406..4442    -  CDS            lacZα (fragment): LacZα fragment of β-galactosidase; lacZ fragment
   4458..4557    +  protein_bind   attL1: mutant version of attL; recombination site for the Gateway® LR reaction LR Clonase™
