[The description below was written by a language model from this plasmid's Addgene catalogue record and pLannotate feature annotations shown in this document.]
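Description:
pDONR221-ZNF233 is a Gateway entry clone built on the Invitrogen pDONR221 backbone, carrying the human zinc-finger transcription factor ZNF233 as part of the Human TFome Collection of transcription factor open reading frames. It is a bacterial shuttling plasmid rather than an expression vector. It replicates in E. coli from a high-copy ColE1/pUC-type origin and is selected with kanamycin through an aminoglycoside phosphotransferase (KanR) gene. The record lists no eukaryotic promoter or selection cassette, so the insert is not meant to be expressed from this plasmid directly.

The ZNF233 coding sequence, which the depositor notes was produced by gene synthesis, lies between attL1 and attL2, the recombination sites used by LR Clonase to move an insert directionally into an attR-bearing destination vector. The last nucleotide of the stop codon has been removed, so that after transfer the reading frame can continue into a C-terminal tag or fusion partner supplied by the destination vector. The automated annotation labels only part of the region between the att sites as a ZNF233 fragment, leaving several hundred bases before attL2 unannotated. This probably reflects the limits of the protein match, but the record does not explain it.

Upstream of attL1 are the rrnB T1 and T2 terminators, which shield the insert from read-through transcription in bacteria. A T7 promoter sits just outside attL2, and small lacZα and lacI fragments are backbone remnants. M13 forward and reverse primer sites flank the cassette for sequence verification. The clone is typically used as a source for building ZNF233 expression constructs, for example in transcription factor overexpression screens for cell fate engineering.
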