Addgene plasmid #101558: pDONR221-ZNF233
Purpose: Donor Vector containing ZNF233 transcription factor, part of the Human TFome Collection
Depositing lab: George Church. Depositing organization: Harvard Medical School. Publication: A comprehensive library of human transcription factors for cell fate engineering. Ng AHM, Khoshakhlagh P, Rojo Arias JE, Pasquini G, Wang K, Swiersy A, Shipman SL, Appleton E, Kiaee K, Kohman RE, Vernet A, Dysart M, Leeper K, Saylor W, Huang JY, Graveline A, Taipale J, Hill DE, Vidal M, Melero-Martin JM, Busskamp V, Church GM. Nat Biotechnol. 2021 Apr;39(4):510-519. doi: 10.1038/s41587-020-0742-6. Epub 2020 Nov 30. PubMed 33257861.
Backbone
  Vector backbone: pDONR221
  Backbone manufacturer: Invitrogen
  Vector type: Gateway shuttling vector
Growth in bacteria
  Bacterial resistance: Kanamycin, 50 μg/mL
  Growth temperature: 37°C
  Growth strain: DH5alpha
  Copy number: High Copy
Gene/Insert
  Gene/Insert name: ZNF233 (alt name: A6NK53 (Uniprot ID))
  Species: H. sapiens (human)
  Mutation: Last nucleotide of stop codon removed to allow for Gateway C-terminal fusions
  Entrez Gene: ZNF233
  Cloning method: Gateway Cloning
  Sequencing primers: 5′ M13F(-21); 3′ M13R
Terms and licenses: Academic/Nonprofit Terms; Industry Terms: Not Available to Industry
Depositor comments: Harvard generated by gene synthesis
How to cite: pDONR221-ZNF233 was a gift from George Church (Addgene plasmid # 101558 ; http://n2t.net/addgene:101558 ; RRID:Addgene_101558)
