>Addgene plasmid #101558 | pDONR221-ZNF233 | depositor partial sequence | sequence record 191578 | insert
ATGACAAAATTCCAAGAGATGGTGACTTTTAAAGATGTGGCTGTTGTTTTCACGAGGGAAGAACTTGGCC
TCCTAGATTTGGCCCAAAGAAAGCTATACCAAGATGTAATGCTAGAAAATTTCAGGAACCTCCTCAGTGT
CGGATACCAGCCTTTTAAACTTGATGTAATCCTCCAGCTTGGAAAAGAAGACAAATTGAGGATGATGGAG
ACTGAAATCCAAGGAGATGGGTGTTCTGGCCATAAAAACCAAAATGAAATAGACACCCTCCAAGAAGTGA
GACTGAGATTCCTATCATATGAGGACCTAATCTGCTGGCAGATCTGGGAACAATTCACTTCAAAACTGAC
ATCAAACCAAGACCTGATAATAAACCTACAAGGAAAGAGATCGAAACTCCTGAAACAAGGAGACAGCCCG
TGCCAAGTCTGGACTGGTGAAAGCAGCCAAGTTTCAGAAGATGAGAATTATGTAATAAAACTCCAAGGTG
AATCGAGTAATTCGATAAAGAACCAAGAACTGCCCCTAAGGACGACCTGGGATTTCTGGAGGAAAATGTA
CCTCAGAGAGCCCCAAAATTACCAATCAAGGTGCCAACAAATAGATGTGAAGAATAAATTGTGTAAGTGT
GACCACTGTGTCAGACAGAGAATTGCCCACCAACATGATGACCATGGTGTCCATAAGAGAGAAAAGGCTT
TCAGCCATAATAACTGCGGGAAAGACTGTGTAAAAGAATCTTCCCAACACAGTATAATCCAAAGTGGAGA
ACAGACCAGTGATGAAAATGGGAAAGGTTTGAGTGTTGGTTCAAACCTAGAACTCCACCAACAATTACAC
CTGAGAGATAAACCCCATGTGAATGTTGAATACGGGAAAGGAATTGGATATTCGAGTGGTTTGCCGAGAC
ACCAGTGTTTCCATATTGGTGAAAAGTGTTACAGAAATGGAGATTCTGGAGAAGGATTTTCACAAGGATC
ACACCTCCAGCCCCACCAGAGAGTTTCAACTGGAGAAAACCTATACAGATGCCAAGTATATGCCAGAAGT
TCGAACCAAAACAGCTGCCTACCCAGCCATGAATTAACCCACCCAGGTGAAAAATTGTGCACATGTGGCA
GATGTGGTAAAGGTTTCCACCATTCCCTTGATTTTGATATACACTGTGTAGATTCGGCCGGTGAGAGGGC
ATGTAAATGTGATGTATATGATAAGGGTTTCAGCCAGACATCCCAATTACAGGCTCACCAGAGAGGCCAC
AGCAGAGATAAGACATATAAGTGGGAAGTGAGTGACAGGATTTTTAACAGGAACAGTGGTTTACACCAGA
GAGTACACACCGGAGAAAAGCCATATAAGTGTGAAGTATGTGATAAAGGTTTTTCGAAGGCATCGAACCT
CCAGGCCCATCAAAGAATCCATACTGGTGAGAAACCATATAAGTGTGATGTGTGTGATAAGAATTTTTCC
AGAAACAGCCATTTACAGGCACACCAGAGGGTCCACACAGGAGAAAAACCATATAAGTGTGATACGTGTG
GGAAAGATTTCAGCCAAATCAGCCACCTACAGGCCCACCAGAGAGTCCATAAAGGTGAGAAGCCATATAA
GTGTGAGACGTGCGGAAAAGGTTTTTCCCAATCATCCCATTTACAAGACCACCAACAAGTCCATACCGGA
GAGAACCCATATAAGTGTGATGTCTGTGGAAAAGGATTCAGCTGGAGCAGCCATCTCCAAGCACACCAAA
GGGTCCATACAGGAGAGAAACCATATAAATGTGAAGAGTGCAGAAAAGGTTTTATCTGGAATTCATACCT
CCATGTCCACCAGAGAATCCACACTGGAGAGAAGCCATATAAGTGCGGAATGTGTGGAAAGAGTTTTTCA
CAGACGAGCCACCTCCAAGCCCACCAAAGAGTCCACACCGGTGAAAAGCCGTATAAGTGTTTTGTATGTG
GGAAGGGTTTTTCAAAATCGAGCCTAAGCAGTGACAGTTCTGAATCACCATA
